>Addgene plasmid #116674 | pHAGE-RHOA-Y42S | addgene full sequence | sequence record 252980 | Addgene NGS Result
TGGAAGGGCTAATTCACTCCCAAAGAAGACAAGATATCCTTGATCTGTGGATCTACCACACACAAGGCTA
CTTCCCTGATTAGCAGAACTACACACCAGGGCCAGGGGTCAGATATCCACTGACCTTTGGATGGTGCTAC
AAGCTAGTACCAGTTGAGCCAGATAAGGTAGAAGAGGCCAATAAAGGAGAGAACACCAGCTTGTTACACC
CTGTGAGCCTGCATGGGATGGATGACCCGGAGAGAGAAGTGTTAGAGTGGAGGTTTGACAGCCGCCTAGC
ATTTCATCACGTGGCCCGAGAGCTGCATCCGGAGTACTTCAAGAACTGCTGATATCGAGCTTGCTACAAG
GGACTTTCCGCTGGGGACTTTCCAGGGAGGCGTGGCCTGGGCGGGACTGGGGAGTGGCGAGCCCTCAGAT
CCTGCATATAAGCAGCTGCTTTTTGCCTGTACTGGGTCTCTCTGGTTAGACCAGATCTGAGCCTGGGAGC
TCTCTGGCTAACTAGGGAACCCACTGCTTAAGCCTCAATAAAGCTTGCCTTGAGTGCTTCAAGTAGTGTG
TGCCCGTCTGTTGTGTGACTCTGGTAACTAGAGATCCCTCAGACCCTTTTAGTCAGTGTGGAAAATCTCT
AGCAGTGGCGCCCGAACAGGGACTTGAAAGCGAAAGGGAAACCAGAGGAGCTCTCTCGACGCAGGACTCG
GCTTGCTGAAGCGCGCACGGCAAGAGGCGAGGGGCGGCGACTGGTGAGTACGCCAAAAATTTTGACTAGC
GGAGGCTAGAAGGAGAGAGATGGGTGCGAGAGCGTCAGTATTAAGCGGGGGAGAATTAGATCGCGATGGG
AAAAAATTCGGTTAAGGCCAGGGGGAAAGAAAAAATATAAATTAAAACATATAGTATGGGCAAGCAGGGA
GCTAGAACGATTCGCAGTTAATCCTGGCCTGTTAGAAACATCAGAAGGCTGTAGACAAATACTGGGACAG
CTACAACCATCCCTTCAGACAGGATCAGAAGAACTTAGATCATTATATAATACAGTAGCAACCCTCTATT
GTGTGCATCAAAGGATAGAGATAAAAGACACCAAGGAAGCTTTAGACAAGATAGAGGAAGAGCAAAACAA
AAGTAAGACCACCGCACAGCAAGCGGCCGGCCGCTGATCTTCAGACCTGGAGGAGGAGATATGAGGGACA
ATTGGAGAAGTGAATTATATAAATATAAAGTAGTAAAAATTGAACCATTAGGAGTAGCACCCACCAAGGC
AAAGAGAAGAGTGGTGCAGAGAGAAAAAAGAGCAGTGGGAATAGGAGCTTTGTTCCTTGGGTTCTTGGGA
GCAGCAGGAAGCACTATGGGCGCAGCGTCAATGACGCTGACGGTACAGGCCAGACAATTATTGTCTGGTA
TAGTGCAGCAGCAGAACAATTTGCTGAGGGCTATTGAGGCGCAACAGCATCTGTTGCAACTCACAGTCTG
GGGCATCAAGCAGCTCCAGGCAAGAATCCTGGCTGTGGAAAGATACCTAAAGGATCAACAGCTCCTGGGG
ATTTGGGGTTGCTCTGGAAAACTCATTTGCACCACTGCTGTGCCTTGGAATGCTAGTTGGAGTAATAAAT
CTCTGGAACAGATTTGGAATCACACGACCTGGATGGAGTGGGACAGAGAAATTAACAATTACACAAGCTT
AATACACTCCTTAATTGAAGAATCGCAAAACCAGCAAGAAAAGAATGAACAAGAATTATTGGAATTAGAT
AAATGGGCAAGTTTGTGGAATTGGTTTAACATAACAAATTGGCTGTGGTATATAAAATTATTCATAATGA
TAGTAGGAGGCTTGGTAGGTTTAAGAATAGTTTTTGCTGTACTTTCTATAGTGAATAGAGTTAGGCAGGG
ATATTCACCATTATCGTTTCAGACCCACCTCCCAACCCCGAGGGGACCCGACAGGCCCGAAGGAATAGAA
GAAGAAGGTGGAGAGAGAGACAGAGACAGATCCATTCGATTAGTGAACGGATCTCGACGGTATCGCCGAA
TTCACAAATGGCAGTATTCATCCACAATTTTAAAAGAAAAGGGGGGATTGGGGGGTACAGTGCAGGGGAA
AGAATAGTAGACATAATAGCAACAGACATACAAACTAAAGAATTACAAAAACAAATTACAAAAATTCAAA
ATTTTCGGGTTTATTACAGGGACAGCAGAGATCCAGTTTGGACTAGTCGTGAGGCTCCGGTGCCCGTCAG
TGGGCAGAGCGCACATCGCCCACAGTCCCCGAGAAGTTGGGGGGAGGGGTCGGCAATTGAACCGGTGCCT
AGAGAAGGTGGCGCGGGGTAAACTGGGAAAGTGATGTCGTGTACTGGCTCCGCCTTTTTCCCGAGGGTGG
GGGAGAACCGTATATAAGTGCAGTAGTCGCCGTGAACGTTCTTTTTCGCAACGGGTTTGCCGCCAGAACA
CAGGTAAGTGCCGTGTGTGGTTCCCGCGGGCCTGGCCTCTTTACGGGTTATGGCCCTTGCGTGCCTTGAA
TTACTTCCACCTGGCTGCAGTACGTGATTCTTGATCCCGAGCTTCGGGTTGGAAGTGGGTGGGAGAGTTC
GAGGCCTTGCGCTTAAGGAGCCCCTTCGCCTCGTGCTTGAGTTGAGGCCTGGCCTGGGCGCTGGGGCCGC
CGCGTGCGAATCTGGTGGCACCTTCGCGCCTGTCTCGCTGCTTTCGATAAGTCTCTAGCCATTTAAAATT
TTTGATGACCTGCTGCGACGCTTTTTTTCTGGCAAGATAGTCTTGTAAATGCGGGCCAAGATCTGCACAC
TGGTATTTCGGTTTTTGGGGCCGCGGGCGGCGACGGGGCCCGTGCGTCCCAGCGCACATGTTCGGCGAGG
CGGGGCCTGCGAGCGCGGCCACCGAGAATCGGACGGGGGTAGTCTCAAGCTGGCCGGCCTGCTCTGGTGC
CTGGCCTCGCGCCGCCGTGTATCGCCCCGCCCTGGGCGGCAAGGCTGGCCCGGTCGGCACCAGTTGCGTG
AGCGGAAAGATGGCCGCTTCCCGGCCCTGCTGCAGGGAGCTCAAAATGGAGGACGCGGCGCTCGGGAGAG
CGGGCGGGTGAGTCACCCACACAAAGGAAAAGGGCCTTTCCGTCCTCAGCCGTCGCTTCATGTGACTCCA
CGGAGTACCGGGCGCCGTCCAGGCACCTCGATTAGTTCTCGAGCTTTTGGAGTACGTCGTCTTTAGGTTG
GGGGGAGGGGTTTTATGCGATGGAGTTTCCCCACACTGAGTGGGTGGAGACTGAAGTTAGGCCAGCTTGG
CACTTGATGTAATTCTCCTTGGAATTTGCCCTTTTTGAGTTTGGATCTTGGTTCATTCTCAAGCCTCAGA
CAGTGGTTCAAAGTTTTTTTCTTCCATTTCAGGTGTCGTGAAGCGGCCCTGCAGATATCAACAAGTTTGT
ACAAAAAAGTTGGCATGGCTGCCATCCGGAAGAAACTGGTGATTGTTGGTGATGGAGCCTGTGGAAAGAC
ATGCTTGCTCATAGTCTTCAGCAAGGACCAGTTCCCAGAGGTGTATGTGCCCACAGTGTTTGAGAACTCT
GTGGCAGATATCGAGGTGGATGGAAAGCAGGTAGAGTTGGCTTTGTGGGACACAGCTGGGCAGGAAGATT
ATGATCGCCTGAGGCCCCTCTCCTACCCAGATACCGATGTTATACTGATGTGTTTTTCCATCGACAGCCC
TGATAGTTTAGAAAACATCCCAGAAAAGTGGACCCCAGAAGTCAAGCATTTCTGTCCCAACGTGCCCATC
ATCCTGGTTGGGAATAAGAAGGATCTTCGGAATGATGAGCACACAAGGCGGGAGCTAGCCAAGATGAAGC
AGGAGCCGGTGAAACCTGAAGAAGGCAGAGATATGGCAAACAGGATTGGCGCTTTTGGGTACATGGAGTG
TTCAGCAAAGACCAAAGATGGAGTGAGAGAGGTTTTTGAAATGGCTACGAGAGCTGCTCTGCAAGCTAGA
CGTGGGAAGAAAAAATCTGGGTGCCTTGTCTTGTGCCCAACTTTCTTGTACAAAGTGGTTGATATCCAGC
ACAGTGGCGGCCGCTCGAGTCTAGAGGGCCCGCGGTTCGAAGGTAAGCCTATCCCTAACCCTCTCCTCGG
TCTCGATTCTACGCGTACCGGTTAGTAATGAGATCCCTCCCCCCCCCCTAACGTTACTGGCCGAAGCCGC
TTGGAATAAGGCCGGTGTGCGTTTGTCTATATGTTATTTTCCACCATATTGCCGTCTTTTGGCAATGTGA
GGGCCCGGAAACCTGGCCCTGTCTTCTTGACGAGCATTCCTAGGGGTCTTTCCCCTCTCGCCAAAGGAAT
GCAAGGTCTGTTGAATGTCGTGAAGGAAGCAGTTCCTCTGGAAGCTTCTTGAAGACAAACAACGTCTGTA
GCGACCCTTTGCAGGCAGCGGAACCCCCCACCTGGCGACAGGTGCCTCTGCGGCCAAAAGCCACGTGTAT
AAGATACACCTGCAAAGGCGGCACAACCCCAGTGCCACGTTGTGAGTTGGATAGTTGTGGAAAGAGTCAA
ATGGCTCTCCTCAAGCGTATTCAACAAGGGGCTGAAGGATGCCCAGAAGGTACCCCATTGTATGGGATCT
GATCTGGGGCCTCGGTGCACATGCTTTACATGTGTTTAGTCGAGGTTAAAAAAACGTCTAGGCCCCCCGA
ACCACGGGGACGTGGTTTTCCTTTGAAAAACACGATGATAATATGGCCACACATATGGTGAGCAAGGGCG
AGGAGCTGTTCACCGGGGTGGTGCCCATCCTGGTCGAGCTGGACGGCGACGTAAACGGCCACAAGTTCAG
CGTGTCCGGCGAGGGCGAGGGCGATGCCACCTACGGCAAGCTGACCCTGAAGTTCATCTGCACCACCGGC
AAGCTGCCCGTGCCCTGGCCCACCCTCGTGACCACCCTGACCTACGGCGTGCAGTGCTTCAGCCGCTACC
CCGACCACATGAAGCAGCACGACTTCTTCAAGTCCGCCATGCCCGAAGGCTACGTCCAGGAGCGCACCAT
CTTCTTCAAGGACGACGGCAACTACAAGACCCGCGCCGAGGTGAAGTTCGAGGGCGACACCCTGGTGAAC
CGCATCGAGCTGAAGGGCATCGACTTCAAGGAGGACGGCAACATCCTGGGGCACAAGCTGGAGTACAACT
ACAACAGCCACAACGTCTATATCATGGCCGACAAGCAGAAGAACGGCATCAAGGTGAACTTCAAGATCCG
CCACAACATCGAGGACGGCAGCGTGCAGCTCGCCGACCACTACCAGCAGAACACCCCCATCGGCGACGGC
CCCGTGCTGCTGCCCGACAACCACTACCTGAGCACCCAGTCCGCCCTGAGCAAAGACCCCAACGAGAAGC
GCGATCACATGGTCCTGCTGGAGTTCGTGACCGCCGCCGGGATCACTCTCGGCATGGACGAGCTGTACAA
GTAAATCGATAGATCCTAATCAACCTCTGGATTACAAAATTTGTGAAAGATTGACTGGTATTCTTAACTA
TGTTGCTCCTTTTACGCTATGTGGATACGCTGCTTTAATGCCTTTGTATCATGCTATTGCTTCCCGTATG
GCTTTCATTTTCTCCTCCTTGTATAAATCCTGGTTGCTGTCTCTTTATGAGGAGTTGTGGCCCGTTGTCA
GGCAACGTGGCGTGGTGTGCACTGTGTTTGCTGACGCAACCCCCACTGGTTGGGGCATTGCCACCACCTG
TCAGCTCCTTTCCGGGACTTTCGCTTTCCCCCTCCCTATTGCCACGGCGGAACTCATCGCCGCCTGCCTT
GCCCGCTGCTGGACAGGGGCTCGGCTGTTGGGCACTGACAATTCCGTGGTGTTGTCGGGGAAATCATCGT
CCTTTCCTTGGCTGCTCGCCTGTGTTGCCACCTGGATTCTGCGCGGGACGTCCTTCTGCTACGTCCCTTC
GGCCCTCAATCCAGCGGACCTTCCTTCCCGCGGCCTGCTGCCGGCTCTGCGGCCTCTTCCGCGTCTTCGC
CTTCGCCCTCAGACGAGTCGGATCTCCCTTTGGGCCGCCTCCCCGCCTGAGATCCTTTAAGACCAATGAC
TTACAAGGCAGCTGTAGATCTTAGCCACTTTTTAAAAGAAAAGGGGGGACTGGAAGGGCTAATTCACTCC
CAACGAAGACAAGATCTGCTTTTTGCTTGTACTGGGTCTCTCTGGTTAGACCAGATCTGAGCCTGGGAGC
TCTCTGGCTAACTAGGGAACCCACTGCTTAAGCCTCAATAAAGCTTGCCTTGAGTGCTTCAAGTAGTGTG
TGCCCGTCTGTTGTGTGACTCTGGTAACTAGAGATCCCTCAGACCCTTTTAGTCAGTGTGGAAAATCTCT
AGCAGTAGTAGTTCATGTCATCTTATTATTCAGTATTTATAACTTGCAAAGAAATGAATATCAGAGAGTG
AGAGGCCCGGGTTAATTAAGGAAAGGGCTAGATCATTCTTGAAGACGAAAGGGCCTCGTGATACGCCTAT
TTTTATAGGTTAATGTCATGATAATAATGGTTTCTTAGACGTCAGGTGGCACTTTTCGGGGAAATGTGCG
CGGAACCCCTATTTGTTTATTTTTCTAAATACATTCAAATATGTATCCGCTCATGAGACAATAACCCTGA
TAAATGCTTCAATAATATTGAAAAAGGAAGAGTATGAGTATTCAACATTTCCGTGTCGCCCTTATTCCCT
TTTTTGCGGCATTTTGCCTTCCTGTTTTTGCTCACCCAGAAACGCTGGTGAAAGTAAAAGATGCTGAAGA
TCAGTTGGGTGCACGAGTGGGTTACATCGAACTGGATCTCAACAGCGGTAAGATCCTTGAGAGTTTTCGC
CCCGAAGAACGTTTTCCAATGATGAGCACTTTTAAAGTTCTGCTATGTGGCGCGGTATTATCCCGTGTTG
ACGCCGGGCAAGAGCAACTCGGTCGCCGCATACACTATTCTCAGAATGACTTGGTTGAGTACTCACCAGT
CACAGAAAAGCATCTTACGGATGGCATGACAGTAAGAGAATTATGCAGTGCTGCCATAACCATGAGTGAT
AACACTGCGGCCAACTTACTTCTGACAACGATCGGAGGACCGAAGGAGCTAACCGCTTTTTTGCACAACA
TGGGGGATCATGTAACTCGCCTTGATCGTTGGGAACCGGAGCTGAATGAAGCCATACCAAACGACGAGCG
TGACACCACGATGCCTGTAGCAATGGCAACAACGTTGCGCAAACTATTAACTGGCGAACTACTTACTCTA
GCTTCCCGGCAACAATTAATAGACTGGATGGAGGCGGATAAAGTTGCAGGACCACTTCTGCGCTCGGCCC
TTCCGGCTGGCTGGTTTATTGCTGATAAATCTGGAGCCGGTGAGCGTGGGTCTCGCGGTATCATTGCAGC
ACTGGGGCCAGATGGTAAGCCCTCCCGTATCGTAGTTATCTACACGACGGGGAGTCAGGCAACTATGGAT
GAACGAAATAGACAGATCGCTGAGATAGGTGCCTCACTGATTAAGCATTGGTAACTGTCAGACCAAGTTT
ACTCATATATACTTTAGATTGATTTAAAACTTCATTTTTAATTTAAAAGGATCTAGGTGAAGATCCTTTT
TGATAATCTCATGACCAAAATCCCTTAACGTGAGTTTTCGTTCCACTGAGCGTCAGACCCCGTAGAAAAG
ATCAAAGGATCTTCTTGAGATCCTTTTTTTCTGCGCGTAATCTGCTGCTTGCAAACAAAAAAACCACCGC
TACCAGCGGTGGTTTGTTTGCCGGATCAAGAGCTACCAACTCTTTTTCCGAAGGTAACTGGCTTCAGCAG
AGCGCAGATACCAAATACTGTTCTTCTAGTGTAGCCGTAGTTAGGCCACCACTTCAAGAACTCTGTAGCA
CCGCCTACATACCTCGCTCTGCTAATCCTGTTACCAGTGGCTGCTGCCAGTGGCGATAAGTCGTGTCTTA
CCGGGTTGGACTCAAGACGATAGTTACCGGATAAGGCGCAGCGGTCGGGCTGAACGGGGGGTTCGTGCAC
ACAGCCCAGCTTGGAGCGAACGACCTACACCGAACTGAGATACCTACAGCGTGAGCTATGAGAAAGCGCC
ACGCTTCCCGAAGGGAGAAAGGCGGACAGGTATCCGGTAAGCGGCAGGGTCGGAACAGGAGAGCGCACGA
GGGAGCTTCCAGGGGGAAACGCCTGGTATCTTTATAGTCCTGTCGGGTTTCGCCACCTCTGACTTGAGCG
TCGATTTTTGTGATGCTCGTCAGGGGGGCGGAGCCTATGGAAAAACGCCAGCAACGCGGCCTTTTTACGG
TTCCTGGCCTTTTGCTGGCCTTTTGCTCACATGTTCTTTCCTGCGTTATCCCCTGATTCTGTGGATAACC
GTATTACCGCCTTTGAGTGAGCTGATACCGCTCGCCGCAGCCGAACGACCGAGCGCAGCGAGTCAGTGAG
CGAGGAAGCGGAAGAGCGCCCAATACGCAAACCGCCTCTCCCCGCGCGTTGGCCGATTCATTAATGCAGC
AAGCTCATGGCTGACTAATTTTTTTTATTTATGCAGAGGCCGAGGCCGCCTCGGCCTCTGAGCTATTCCA
GAAGTAGTGAGGAGGCTTTTTTGGAGGCCTAGGCTTTTGCAAAAAGCTCCCCGTGGCACGACAGGTTTCC
CGACTGGAAAGCGGGCAGTGAGCGCAACGCAATTAATGTGAGTTAGCTCACTCATTAGGCACCCCAGGCT
TTACACTTTATGCTTCCGGCTCGTATGTTGTGTGGAATTGTGAGCGGATAACAATTTCACACAGGAAACA
GCTATGACATGATTACGAATTTCACAAATAAAGCATTTTTTTCACTGCATTCTAGTTGTGGTTTGTCCAA
ACTCATCAATGTATCTTATCATGTCTGGATCAACTGGATAACTCAAGCTAACCAAAATCATCCCAAACTT
CCCACCCCATACCCTATTACCACTGCCAATTACCTGTGGTTTCATTTACTCTAAACCTGTGATTCCTCTG
AATTATTTTCATTTTAAAGAAATTGTATTTGTTAAATATGTACTACAAACTTAGTAGT
Features (pLannotate 1.2.2; 27 found; start..end, strand, type, name):
    377..634     +  LTR            5' LTR (truncated): truncated 5' long terminal repeat (LTR) from HIV-1
    681..806     +  misc_feature   HIV-1 Ψ: packaging signal of human immunodeficiency virus type 1
    790..1128    +  CDS            HIV-1 gag (fragment): gag protein from human immunodeficiency virus 1; gag
   1303..1536    +  misc_feature   RRE: The Rev response element (RRE) of HIV-1 allows for Rev-dependent mRNA export from the nucleus to the cytoplasm.
   1913..2013    +  CDS            Rev (fragment): human immunodeficiency virus 1 (HIV-1) Rev protein; rev; enhances nuclear export of unspliced and incompletely spliced viral mRNAs
   2058..2175    +  misc_feature   cPPT/CTS: central polypurine tract and central termination sequence of HIV-1
   2223..3401    +  promoter       EF-1α promoter: strong constitutive promoter for human elongation factor EF-1α
   3422..3439    +  protein_bind   attB1 (fragment): mutant version of attB; core recombination site for the Gateway® BP reaction BP Clonase™
   3445..4025    +  CDS            RhoA (fragment): human Rho family small GTPase RhoA
   4026..4049    -  protein_bind   attB2: mutant version of attB; recombination site for the Gateway® BP reaction BP Clonase™
   4102..4143    +  CDS            V5 tag: epitope tag from simian virus 5
   4269..4731    +  misc_feature   IRES: internal ribosome entry site (IRES) of the encephalomyocarditis virus (EMCV)
   4745..5464    +  CDS            EGFP: the original enhanced GFP (Yang et al., 1996) mammalian codon-optimized
   5478..6066    +  misc_feature   WPRE: woodchuck hepatitis virus posttranscriptional regulatory element
   6074..6139    +  CDS            nef (fragment): NEF_HV1Z2 - Experimental evidence at protein level: Swiss-Prot protein existence level 1. Extracellular Nef protein targets CD4(+) T-lymphocytes for apoptosis by interacting with CXCR4 surface receptors. From Human immunodeficiency virus type 1 group M subtype D (isolate Z2/CDC-Z34) (HIV-1).
   6141..6374    +  LTR            3' LTR (ΔU3): self-inactivating 3' long terminal repeat (LTR) from HIV-1
   6579..6683    +  promoter       AmpR promoter: bla
   6684..7544    +  CDS            AmpR: β-lactamase; bla; confers resistance to ampicillin, carbenicillin, and related antibiotics
   7715..8303    +  rep_origin     ori: high-copy-number ColE1/pMB1/pBR322/pUC origin of replication
   8486..8540    +  CDS            lacI (fragment): lac repressor; lacI; The lac repressor binds to the lac operator to inhibit transcription in E. coli. This inhibition can be relieved by adding lactose or isopropyl-β-D-thiogalactopyranoside (IPTG).
   8546..8639    +  rep_origin     SV40 ori (fragment): SV40 origin of replication
   8664..8701    +  CDS            lacI (fragment): lac repressor; lacI; The lac repressor binds to the lac operator to inhibit transcription in E. coli. This inhibition can be relieved by adding lactose or isopropyl-β-D-thiogalactopyranoside (IPTG).
   8714..8735    +  protein_bind   CAP binding site: CAP binding activates transcription in the presence of cAMP. E. coli catabolite activator protein
   8750..8780    +  promoter       lac promoter: promoter for the E. coli lac operon
   8788..8804    +  protein_bind   lac operator: The lac repressor binds to the lac operator to inhibit transcription in E. coli. This inhibition can be relieved by adding lactose or isopropyl-β-D-thiogalactopyranoside (IPTG). lac repressor encoded by lacI
   8838..8921    +  polyA_signal   SV40 poly(A) signal (fragment): SV40 polyadenylation signal
   9088..329     +  CDS            nef (fragment) (across the origin): NEF_HV1BR - Experimental evidence at protein level: Swiss-Prot protein existence level 1. Extracellular Nef protein targets CD4(+) T-lymphocytes for apoptosis by interacting with CXCR4 surface receptors (PubMed:14990729). From Human immunodeficiency virus type 1 group M subtype B (isolate BRU/LAI) (HIV-1).
