[The description below was written by a language model from this plasmid's Addgene catalogue record and pLannotate feature annotations shown in this document.]
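Description:
pHAGE-RHOA-Y42S is an HIV-1-derived lentiviral expression plasmid (about 9.1 kb) built on the pHAGE backbone and carrying the human small GTPase RHOA with a Y42S substitution. It is maintained in E. coli through a high-copy ColE1/pUC-type origin and selected with ampicillin via the β-lactamase gene; the recorded host is a recombination-deficient strain of the kind commonly used to keep LTR-containing plasmids stable. The viral portion contains a truncated 5' LTR, the Ψ packaging signal with an adjoining gag fragment, the Rev response element, the cPPT/CTS, and a U3-deleted, self-inactivating 3' LTR. These are the cis elements needed for packaging, nuclear export, reverse transcription and integration of the vector genome. The viral proteins are not encoded and must be supplied in trans. Short nef, rev, lacI, SV40 and lac promoter annotations are backbone remnants rather than functional payload.

The expression cassette is driven by the constitutive human EF-1α promoter. The RHOA open reading frame was introduced by Gateway recombination and sits between attB1 and attB2 sites, with a V5 epitope tag annotated downstream of attB2. This placement suggests a C-terminal tag, but the record does not confirm that it is read in frame with RHOA. An EMCV IRES then directs translation of EGFP from the same transcript, so green fluorescence marks transduced cells, and a WPRE enhances transcript expression. No mammalian drug-selection marker is annotated. The plasmid is intended for lentiviral expression of the RHOA Y42S variant in mammalian cells and comes from a study on the systematic functional annotation of somatic mutations found in cancer.
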