Addgene plasmid #116674: pHAGE-RHOA-Y42S
Purpose: Lentiviral expression of RHOA Y42S
Depositing lab: Gordon Mills & Kenneth Scott. Depositing organization: Baylor College of Medicine. Publication: Systematic Functional Annotation of Somatic Mutations in Cancer. Ng PK, Li J, Jeong KJ, Shao S, Chen H, Tsang YH, Sengupta S, Wang Z, Bhavana VH, Tran R, Soewito S, Minussi DC, Moreno D, Kong K, Dogruluk T, Lu H, Gao J, Tokheim C, Zhou DC, Johnson AM, Zeng J, Ip CKM, Ju Z, Wester M, Yu S, Li Y, Vellano CP, Schultz N, Karchin R, Ding L, Lu Y, Cheung LWT, Chen K, Shaw KR, Meric-Bernstam F, Scott KL, Yi S, Sahni N, Liang H, Mills GB. Cancer Cell. 2018 Mar 12;33(3):450-462.e10. doi: 10.1016/j.ccell.2018.01.021. PubMed 29533785.
Backbone
  Vector backbone: pHAGE
  Vector type: Lentiviral
Growth in bacteria
  Bacterial resistance: Ampicillin, 100 μg/mL
  Growth temperature: 37°C
  Growth strain: Stbl3
  Copy number: High Copy
Gene/Insert
  Gene/Insert name: RHOA
  Species: H. sapiens (human)
  Mutation: Y42S
  Entrez Gene: RHOA (a.k.a. ARH12, ARHA, EDFAOB, RHO12, RHOH12)
  Cloning method: Gateway Cloning
Terms and licenses: Academic/Nonprofit Terms; Industry Terms: Not Available to Industry
How to cite: pHAGE-RHOA-Y42S was a gift from Gordon Mills & Kenneth Scott (Addgene plasmid # 116674 ; http://n2t.net/addgene:116674 ; RRID:Addgene_116674)
